Addgene plasmid #63417: pFusX4-8
Purpose: Encodes RVD positions 10-12 in TALEN assembly
Depositing lab: Stephen Ekker. Depositing organization: Mayo Foundation for Medical Education and Research. Publication: FusX: A rapid one-step TALE assembly system for genome science. Ma AC, McNulty MS, Tanya PL, Jarryd CM, Martinez-Galvez G, Argue DP, Lee HB, Urban MD, Bullard CE, Blackburn PR, Man TK, Clark KJ, Ekker SC. Hum Gene Ther. 2016 Jun;27(6):451-63. doi: 10.1089/hum.2015.172 PubMed 26854857.
Backbone
  Vector backbone: FusX4
  Backbone size w/o insert (bp): 3008
  Vector type: TALEN
Growth in bacteria
  Bacterial resistance: Spectinomycin, 50 μg/mL
  Growth temperature: 37°C
  Growth strain: DH5alpha
  Copy number: High Copy
Gene/Insert
  Gene/Insert name: NI HD NG (alt name: X4_ACT)
  Species: Synthetic
  Mutation: none
  Cloning method: Restriction Enzyme; 5′ cloning site BsaI (destroyed during cloning); 3′ cloning site BsaI (destroyed during cloning)
  Sequencing primers: 5′ pCR8_F1; 3′ pCR8_R1
Terms and licenses: Academic/Nonprofit Terms; Industry Terms: Not Available to Industry
How to cite: pFusX4-8 was a gift from Stephen Ekker (Addgene plasmid # 63417 ; http://n2t.net/addgene:63417 ; RRID:Addgene_63417)
