[The description below was written by a language model from this plasmid's Addgene catalogue record.]
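Description:
pFusX4-8 is a bacterial library plasmid from the FusX system, a one-step method for assembling TALE repeat arrays used to build TALENs and related DNA-targeting proteins. It is built on the FusX4 backbone (about 3 kb without insert), is maintained at high copy number in standard E. coli cloning strains and is selected with spectinomycin. The record does not list the origin of replication or other backbone features, and no feature table is provided. The listed sequencing primers carry pCR8 names, which hints at a pCR8-type backbone, although the record does not say so.

The insert is a synthetic, pre-assembled trimer of TALE repeat units carrying the repeat-variable diresidues NI, HD and NG. Under the standard TALE code these recognise A, C and T respectively, which matches the alternative insert name X4_ACT. According to the record, this trimer supplies RVD positions 10 to 12 of the final array. The trimer was cloned into the backbone through BsaI sites that were destroyed in the process, consistent with Golden Gate-style construction using type IIS enzymes. The record does not state which enzyme sites are used to release the trimer in later assembly.

In use, this plasmid serves as one member of a positional library. For each block of three target bases, a user picks the plasmid whose trimer matches the desired sequence, then combines the chosen plasmids from each positional set in a single reaction to generate a full-length TALE DNA-binding domain. The plasmid carries no stated promoter or expression elements of its own and acts purely as a modular parts donor for genome-editing reagent construction.
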