>Addgene plasmid #63417 | pFusX4-8 | depositor partial sequence | sequence record 105352 | pFusX4_ACT
AGTCTTAAGCGTCTCCCCTGACCCCGGACCAAGTGGTGGCTATCGCCAGCAACATTGGCGGCAAGCAAGC
GCTCGAAACGGTGCAGCGGCTGTTGCCGGTGCTGTGCCAGGACCATGGCCTGACTCCGGACCAAGTGGTG
GCTATCGCCAGCCACGATGGCGGCAAGCAAGCGCTCGAAACGGTGCAGCGGCTGTTGCCGGTGCTGTGCC
AGGACCATGGCCTGACCCCGGACCAAGTGGTGGCTATCGCCAGCAACGGTGGCGGCAAGCAAGCGCTCGA
AACGGTGCAGCGGCTGTTGCCGGTGCTGTGCCAGGACCATGGCCGAGACGTC
