>Addgene plasmid #63417 | pFusX4-8 | depositor partial sequence | sequence record 105353 | FusX4
CGTCTCCCCTGACCCCGGACCAAGTGGTGGCTATCGAGACCGGCGCCGCTACGGGCGCGTCCCATTCGCC
ATTCAGGCTGCGCAACTGTTGGGAAGGGCGATCGGTGCGGGCTCTTCGCTATTACGCCAGCTGGCGAAAG
GGGGATGTGCTGCAAGGCGATTAAGTTGGGAACGCCAGGGTTTTCCCAGTCACGACGTTGTAAAACGACG
GCCAGTGAGCGCGCGTAATCGACTCACTATAGGGCGAATTGGGTACCGGGCCCCCCCTCGAGGTCCTCCA
GCTTTTGTTCCCTTTAGTGAGGGTTAATTGCGCGCTTGGCGTAATCATGGTCATAGCTGTTTCCTGTGTG
AAATTGTTATCCGCTCACAATTCCACACAACATACGAGCCGGAAGCATAAAGTGTAAAGCCTGGGGTGCC
TAATGAGTGAGCTAACTCACATTAATTGCGTTGCGCTCACTGCCCGCTTTCCACCGGTGGTCTCTGGCGG
CAAGCAAGCGCTCGAAACGGTGCAGCGGCTGTTGCCGGTGCTGTGCCAGGACCATGGCCGAGACGTCTAG
ACCAGCCAGGACAGAAATGCCTCGACTTCGCTGCTACCCAAGGTTGCCGGGTGACGCACACCGTGGAAAC
GGATGAAGGCACGAACCCAGTGGACATAAGCCTGTTCGGTTCGTAAGCTGTAATGCAAGTAGCGTATGCG
CTCACGCAACTGGTCCAGAACCTTGACCGAACGCAGCGGTGGTAACGGCGCAGTGGCGGTTTTCATGGCT
TGTTATGACTGTTTTTTTGGGGTACAGTCTATGCCTCGGGCATCCAAGCAGCAAGCGCGTTACGCCGTGG
GTCGATGTTTGATGTTATGGAGCAGCAACGATGTTACGCAGCAGGGCAGTCGCCCTAAAACAAAGTTAAA
CATTATGAGGGAAGCGGTGATCGCCGAAGTATCGACTCAACTATCAGAGGTAGTTGGCGTCATCGAGCGC
CATCTCGAACCGACGTTGCTGGCCGTACATTTGTACGGCTCCGCAGTGGATGGCGGCCTGAAGCCACACA
GTGATATTGATTTGCTGGTTACGGTGACCGTAAGGCTTGATGAAACAACGCGGCGAGCTTTGATCAACGA
CCTTTTGGAAACTTCGGCTTCCCCTGGAGAGAGCGAGATTCTCCGCGCTGTAGAAGTCACCATTGTTGTG
CACGACGACATCATTCCGTGGCGTTATCCAGCTAAGCGCGAACTGCAATTTGGAGAATGGCAGCGCAATG
ACATTCTTGCAGGTATCTTCGAGCCAGCCACGATCGACATTGATCTGGCTATCTTGCTGACAAAAGCAAG
AGAACATAGCGTTGCCTTGGTAGGTCCAGCGGCGGAGGAACTCTTTGATCCGGTTCCTGAACAGGATCTA
TTTGAGGCGCTAAATGAAACCTTAACGCTATGGAACTCGCCGCCCGACTGGGCTGGCGATGAGCGAAATG
TAGTGCTTACGTTGTCCCGCATTTGGTACAGCGCAGTAACCGGCAAAATCGCGCCGAAGGATGTCGCTGC
CGACTGGGCAATGGAGCGCCTGCCGGCCCAGTATCAGCCCGTCATACTTGAAGCTAGACAGGCTTATCTT
GGACAAGAAGAAGATCGCTTGGCCTCGCGCGCAGATCAGTTGGAAGAATTTGTCCACTACGTGAAAGGCG
AGATCACCAAGGTAGTCGGCAAATAACCCTCGAGCCACCCATGACCAAAATCCCTTAACGTGAGTTACGC
GTCGTTCCACTGAGCGTCAGACCCCGTAGAAAAGATCAAAGGATCTTCTTGAGATCCTTTTTTTCTGCGC
GTAATCTGCTGCTTGCAAACAAAAAAACCACCGCTACCAGCGGTGGTTTGTTTGCCGGATCAAGAGCTAC
CAACTCTTTTTCCGAAGGTAACTGGCTTCAGCAGAGCGCAGATACCAAATACTGTCCTTCTAGTGTAGCC
GTAGTTAGGCCACCACTTCAAGAACTCTGTAGCACCGCCTACATACCTCGCTCTGCTAATCCTGTTACCA
GTGGCTGCTGCCAGTGGCGATAAGTCGTGTCTTACCGGGTTGGACTCAAGACGATAGTTACCGGATAAGG
CGCAGCGGTCGGGCTGAACGGGGGGTTCGTGCACACAGCCCAGCTTGGAGCGAACGACCTACACCGAACT
GAGATACCTACAGCGTGAGCATTGAGAAAGCGCCACGCTTCCCGAAGGGAGAAAGGCGGACAGGTATCCG
GTAAGCGGCAGGGTCGGAACAGGAGAGCGCACGAGGGAGCTTCCAGGGGGAAACGCCTGGTATCTTTATA
GTCCTGTCGGGTTTCGCCACCTCTGACTTGAGCGTCGATTTTTGTGATGCTCGTCAGGGGGGCGGAGCCT
ATGGAAAAACGCCAGCAACGCGGCCTTTTTACGGTTCCTGGCCTTTTGCTGGCCTTTTGCTCACATGTTC
TTTCCTGCGTTATCCCCTGATTCTGTGGATAACCGTATTACCGCCTTTGAGTGAGCTGATACCGCTCGCC
GCAGCCGAACGACCGAGCGCAGCGAGTCAGTGAGCGAGGAAGCGGAAGAGCGCCCAATACGCAAACCGCC
TCTCCCCGCGCGTTGGCCGATTCATTAATGCAGCTGGCACGACAGGTTTCCCGACTGGAAAGCGGGCAGT
GAGCGCAACGCAATTAATACGCGTACCGCTAGCCAGGAAGAGTTTGTAGAAACGCAAAAAGGCCATCCGT
CAGGATGGCCTTCTGCTTAGTTTGATGCCTGGCAGTTTATGGCGGGCGTCCTGCCCGCCACCCTCCGGGC
CGTTGCTTCACAACGTTCAAATCCGCTCCCGGCGGATTTGTCCTACTCAGGAGAGCGTTCACCGACAAAC
AACAGATAAAACGAAAGGCCCAGTCTTCCGACTGAGCCTTTCGTTTTATTTGATGCCTGGCAGTTCCCTA
CTCTCGCGTTAACGCTAGCATGGATGTTTTCCCAGTCACGACGTTGTAAAACGACGGCCAGTCTTAAG
