>Addgene plasmid #63417 | pFusX4-8 | addgene partial sequence | sequence record 116212 | pCR8_R1 5'-cgaaccgaacaggcttatgt-3'
GGTGTGCGTCACCCGGCAACCTTGGGTAGCAGCGAAGTCGAGGCATTTCTGTCCTGGCTGGTCTAGACGT
CTCGGCCATGGTCCTGGCACAGCACCGGCAACAGCCGCTGCACCGTTTCGAGCGCTTGCTTGCCGCCACC
GTTGCTGGCGATAGCCACCACTTGGTCCGGGGTCAGGCCATGGTCCTGGCACAGCACCGGCAACAGCCGC
TGCACCGTTTCGAGCGCTTGCTTGCCGCCATCGTGGCTGGCGATAGCCACCACTTGGTCCGGAGTCAGGC
CATGGTCCTGGCACAGCACCGGCAACAGCCGCTGCACCGTTTCGAGCGCTTGCTTGCCGCCAATGTTGCT
GGCGATAGCCACCACTTGGTCCGGGGTCAGGGGAGACGCTTAAGACTGGCCGTCGTTTTACAACGTCGTG
ACTGGGAAAACATCCATGCTAGCGTTAACGCGAGAGTAGGGAACTGCCAGGCATCAAATAAAACGAAAGG
CTCAGTCGGAAGACTGGGCCTTTCGTTTTATCTGTTGTTTGTCGGTGAACGCTCTCCTGAGTAGGACAAA
TCCGCCGGGAGCGGATTTGAACGTTGTGAAGCAACGGCCCGGAGGGTGGCGGGCAGGACGCCCGCCATAA
ACTGCCAGGCATCAAACTAAGCAGAAGGCCATCCTGACGGATGGCCTTTTTGCGTTTCTACAAACTCTTC
CTG
